Addgene plasmid #142809: TFORF1593
Purpose: Lentiviral vector for overexpressing transcription factor ORFs with unique 24-bp barcodes. Barcodes facilitate identification of transcription factors in pooled screens.
Depositing lab: Feng Zhang. Depositing organization: Broad Institute. Publication: A transcription factor atlas of directed differentiation. Joung J, Ma S, Tay T, Geiger-Schuller KR, Kirchgatterer PC, Verdine VK, Guo B, Arias-Garcia MA, Allen WE, Singh A, Kuksenko O, Abudayyeh OO, Gootenberg JS, Fu Z, Macrae RK, Buenrostro JD, Regev A, Zhang F. Cell. 2023 Jan 5;186(1):209-229.e26. doi: 10.1016/j.cell.2022.11.026. PubMed 36608654.
Backbone
  Vector backbone: pLX_TRC317
  Backbone manufacturer: Broad Institute Genetic Perturbation Platform
  Backbone size w/o insert (bp): 8264
  Vector type: Mammalian Expression, Lentiviral
  Selectable markers: Puromycin
Growth in bacteria
  Bacterial resistance: Ampicillin, 100 μg/mL
  Growth temperature: 37°C
  Growth strain: NEB Stable
  Copy number: High Copy
Gene/Insert
  Gene/Insert name: ZNF197
  Species: H. sapiens (human)
  Insert size (bp): 905
  Entrez Gene: ZNF197 (a.k.a. D3S1363E, P18, VHLaK, ZKSCAN9, ZNF166, ZNF20, ZSCAN41)
  Promoter: EF1a
  Cloning method: Unknown
  Sequencing primers: 5′ GGGTGGAGACTGAAGTTAGGCCAG; 3′ CACATAGCGTAAAAGGAGCAACATAG
Terms and licenses: Academic/Nonprofit Terms; Industry Terms: Not Available to Industry
Depositor comments: NM_001024855,XM_017005495,ENST00000383744,ENST00000383745 . The transcription factor ORF portion of this plasmid was synthesized by Genewiz. Please test multiple small colonies in case of plasmid recombination. To make this collection available in a timely manner, a portion of this collection was not fully sequenced by Addgene. If an Addgene verified full plasmid sequence is not available, please contact us prior to placing an order to request the full sequence.
How to cite: TFORF1593 was a gift from Feng Zhang (Addgene plasmid # 142809 ; http://n2t.net/addgene:142809 ; RRID:Addgene_142809)
