[The description below was written by a language model from this plasmid's Addgene catalogue record and pLannotate feature annotations shown in this document.]
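Description:
TFORF1593 is a lentiviral mammalian expression plasmid built on the pLX_TRC317 backbone, carrying a human ZNF197 open reading frame as one member of a barcoded transcription factor ORF collection. In bacteria it is maintained through a high-copy ColE1/pUC-type origin and selected with ampicillin via the β-lactamase gene. An f1 origin and remnants of a lac/lacZα cloning region flanked by T3 and T7 promoters are also present in the backbone. The sequenced record is 9,169 nt, consistent with the stated backbone plus an insert of about 905 bp.

The viral portion has a third-generation layout. An RSV promoter drives a truncated HIV-1 5' LTR, followed by the Ψ packaging signal with a gag fragment, the RRE for Rev-dependent export of the genomic RNA, a cPPT/CTS, and a self-inactivating ΔU3 3' LTR with a downstream SV40 polyadenylation signal. Within the provirus, an SV40 early promoter drives puromycin N-acetyltransferase for selection of transduced cells. A separate EF-1α promoter drives ZNF197, with a WPRE downstream to enhance transcript expression. The annotation matches ZNF197 over about 770 bp and labels it a fragment, which fits the depositor's listing of shorter transcript isoforms rather than the full-length reference protein.

The record states that each ORF carries a unique 24-bp barcode, but the feature table does not annotate it, so its position cannot be confirmed from these data. A short U6 promoter fragment is called between the ORF and the WPRE. The construct is intended for overexpressing ZNF197 alone or in pooled screens, where barcode readout identifies which transcription factor each cell received. The depositor notes that the plasmid may be prone to recombination.
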