Features (pLannotate 1.2.2; 31 found; start..end, strand, type, name):
      5..231     +  promoter       RSV promoter: Rous sarcoma virus enhancer/promoter
    232..412     +  LTR            5' LTR (truncated): truncated 5' long terminal repeat (LTR) from HIV-1
    459..584     +  misc_feature   HIV-1 Ψ: packaging signal of human immunodeficiency virus type 1
    568..931     +  CDS            HIV-1 gag (fragment): gag protein from human immunodeficiency virus 1; gag
   1077..1310    +  misc_feature   RRE: The Rev response element (RRE) of HIV-1 allows for Rev-dependent mRNA export from the nucleus to the cytoplasm.
   1687..1713    +  CDS            Rev (fragment): human immunodeficiency virus 1 (HIV-1) Rev protein; rev; enhances nuclear export of unspliced and incompletely spliced viral mRNAs
   1720..1743    +  promoter       SV40 promoter (fragment): SV40 early promoter
   1744..1815    +  promoter       SV40 promoter (fragment): SV40 enhancer and early promoter
   1839..1974    +  rep_origin     SV40 ori: SV40 origin of replication
   2020..2616    +  CDS            PuroR (fragment): puromycin N-acetyltransferase; pac from Streptomyces; confers resistance to puromycin
   2665..2782    +  misc_feature   cPPT/CTS: central polypurine tract and central termination sequence of HIV-1
   2847..2913    +  CDS            small t antigen (fragment): SV40 (simian virus 40) small t antigen
   2920..4098    +  promoter       EF-1α promoter: strong constitutive promoter for human elongation factor EF-1α
   4115..4882    +  CDS            ZNF197 (fragment): ZN197_HUMAN - Also known as ZKSCAN9, ZNF166. Experimental evidence at transcript level: Swiss-Prot protein existence level 2. May be involved in transcriptional regulation. From Homo sapiens (Human).
   4931..4984    +  promoter       U6 promoter (fragment): RNA polymerase III promoter for human U6 snRNA
   5026..5614    +  misc_feature   WPRE: woodchuck hepatitis virus posttranscriptional regulatory element
   5665..5684    +  misc_feature   cPPT/CTS (fragment): central polypurine tract and central termination sequence of HIV-1
   5686..5919    +  LTR            3' LTR (ΔU3): self-inactivating 3' long terminal repeat (LTR) from HIV-1
   5997..6118    +  polyA_signal   SV40 poly(A) signal: SV40 polyadenylation signal
   6158..6293    +  rep_origin     SV40 ori: SV40 origin of replication
   6314..6332    -  promoter       T7 promoter: promoter for bacteriophage T7 RNA polymerase
   6340..6495    +  CDS            lacZα (fragment): LacZα fragment of β-galactosidase; lacZ fragment
   6500..6928    +  rep_origin     f1 ori (sequence partly withheld): f1 bacteriophage origin of replication; arrow indicates direction of (+) strand synthesis
   6981..7085    +  promoter       AmpR promoter: bla
   7086..7946    +  CDS            AmpR: β-lactamase; bla; confers resistance to ampicillin, carbenicillin, and related antibiotics
   8117..8705    +  rep_origin     ori: high-copy-number ColE1/pMB1/pBR322/pUC origin of replication
   8888..8980    +  CDS            lacI (fragment): lac repressor; lacI; The lac repressor binds to the lac operator to inhibit transcription in E. coli. This inhibition can be relieved by adding lactose or isopropyl-β-D-thiogalactopyranoside (IPTG).
   8993..9014    +  protein_bind   CAP binding site: CAP binding activates transcription in the presence of cAMP. E. coli catabolite activator protein
   9029..9059    +  promoter       lac promoter: promoter for the E. coli lac operon
   9067..9083    +  protein_bind   lac operator: The lac repressor binds to the lac operator to inhibit transcription in E. coli. This inhibition can be relieved by adding lactose or isopropyl-β-D-thiogalactopyranoside (IPTG). lac repressor encoded by lacI
   9128..9146    +  promoter       T3 promoter: promoter for bacteriophage T3 RNA polymerase
>Addgene plasmid #142809 | TFORF1593 | addgene full sequence | sequence record 395865 | Addgene NGS Result
TTAATGTAGTCTTATGCAATACTCTTGTAGTCTTGCAACATGGTAACGATGAGTTAGCAACATGCCTTAC
AAGGAGAGAAAAAGCACCGTGCATGCCGATTGGTGGAAGTAAGGTGGTACGATCGTGCCTTATTAGGAAG
GCAACAGACGGGTCTGACATGGATTGGACGAACCACTGAATTGCCGCATTGCAGAGATATTGTATTTAAG
TGCCTAGCTCGATACATAAACGGGTCTCTCTGGTTAGACCAGATCTGAGCCTGGGAGCTCTCTGGCTAAC
TAGGGAACCCACTGCTTAAGCCTCAATAAAGCTTGCCTTGAGTGCTTCAAGTAGTGTGTGCCCGTCTGTT
GTGTGACTCTGGTAACTAGAGATCCCTCAGACCCTTTTAGTCAGTGTGGAAAATCTCTAGCAGTGGCGCC
CGAACAGGGACTTGAAAGCGAAAGGGAAACCAGAGGAGCTCTCTCGACGCAGGACTCGGCTTGCTGAAGC
GCGCACGGCAAGAGGCGAGGGGCGGCGACTGGTGAGTACGCCAAAAATTTTGACTAGCGGAGGCTAGAAG
GAGAGAGATGGGTGCGAGAGCGTCAGTATTAAGCGGGGGAGAATTAGATCGCGATGGGAAAAAATTCGGT
TAAGGCCAGGGGGAAAGAAAAAATATAAATTAAAACATATAGTATGGGCAAGCAGGGAGCTAGAACGATT
CGCAGTTAATCCTGGCCTGTTAGAAACATCAGAAGGCTGTAGACAAATACTGGGACAGCTACAACCATCC
CTTCAGACAGGATCAGAAGAACTTAGATCATTATATAATACAGTAGCAACCCTCTATTGTGTGCATCAAA
GGATAGAGATAAAAGACACCAAGGAAGCTTTAGACAAGATAGAGGAAGAGCAAAACAAAAGTAAGACCAC
CGCACAGCAAGCGGCCGCTGATCTTCAGACCTGGAGGAGGAGATATGAGGGACAATTGGAGAAGTGAATT
ATATAAATATAAAGTAGTAAAAATTGAACCATTAGGAGTAGCACCCACCAAGGCAAAGAGAAGAGTGGTG
CAGAGAGAAAAAAGAGCAGTGGGAATAGGAGCTTTGTTCCTTGGGTTCTTGGGAGCAGCAGGAAGCACTA
TGGGCGCAGCGTCAATGACGCTGACGGTACAGGCCAGACAATTATTGTCTGGTATAGTGCAGCAGCAGAA
CAATTTGCTGAGGGCTATTGAGGCGCAACAGCATCTGTTGCAACTCACAGTCTGGGGCATCAAGCAGCTC
CAGGCAAGAATCCTGGCTGTGGAAAGATACCTAAAGGATCAACAGCTCCTGGGGATTTGGGGTTGCTCTG
GAAAACTCATTTGCACCACTGCTGTGCCTTGGAATGCTAGTTGGAGTAATAAATCTCTGGAACAGATTTG
GAATCACACGACCTGGATGGAGTGGGACAGAGAAATTAACAATTACACAAGCTTAATACACTCCTTAATT
GAAGAATCGCAAAACCAGCAAGAAAAGAATGAACAAGAATTATTGGAATTAGATAAATGGGCAAGTTTGT
GGAATTGGTTTAACATAACAAATTGGCTGTGGTATATAAAATTATTCATAATGATAGTAGGAGGCTTGGT
AGGTTTAAGAATAGTTTTTGCTGTACTTTCTATAGTGAATAGAGTTAGGCAGGGATATTCACCATTATCG
TTTCAGACCCACCTCCCAACCCCGAGGGGACCCATGCATTGCATCTCAATTAGTCAGCAACCAGGTGTGG
AAAGTCCCCAGGCTCCCCAGCAGGCAGAAGTATGCAAAGCATGCGTCTCAATTAGTCAGCAACCATAGTC
CCGCCCCTAACTCCGCCCATCCCGCCCCTAACTCCGCCCAGTTCCGCCCATTCTCCGCCCCATGGCTGAC
TAATTTTTTTTATTTATGCAGAGGCCGAGGCCGCCTCGGCCTCTGAGCTATTCCAGAAGTAGTGAGGAGG
CTTTTTTGGAGGCCTAGGCTTTTGCAAAAAGCTTTCTAGAGGTACCACCGGAGCTTACCATGACCGAGTA
CAAGCCCACGGTGCGCCTCGCCACCCGCGACGACGTCCCCAGGGCCGTACGCACCCTCGCCGCCGCGTTC
GCCGACTACCCCGCCACGCGCCACACCGTCGATCCGGACCGCCACATCGAGCGGGTCACCGAGCTGCAAG
AACTCTTCCTCACGCGCGTCGGGCTCGACATCGGCAAGGTGTGGGTCGCGGACGACGGCGCCGCCGTGGC
GGTCTGGACCACGCCGGAGAGCGTCGAAGCGGGGGCGGTGTTCGCCGAGATCGGCCCGCGCATGGCCGAG
TTGAGCGGTTCCCGGCTGGCCGCGCAGCAACAGATGGAAGGCCTCCTGGCGCCGCACCGGCCCAAGGAGC
CCGCGTGGTTCCTGGCCACCGTCGGCGTCTCGCCCGACCACCAGGGCAAGGGTCTGGGCAGCGCCGTCGT
GCTCCCCGGAGTGGAGGCGGCCGAGCGCGCCGGGGTGCCCGCCTTCCTGGAGACCTCCGCGCCCCGCAAC
CTCCCCTTCTACGAGCGGCTCGGCTTCACCGTCACCGCCGACGTCGAGGTGCCCGAAGGACCGCGCACCT
GGTGCATGACCCGCAAGCCCGGTGCCAGTTAACGAATTCTAGATCTTGAGACAAATGGCAGTATTCATCC
ACAATTTTAAAAGAAAAGGGGGGATTGGGGGGTACAGTGCAGGGGAAAGAATAGTAGACATAATAGCAAC
AGACATACAAACTAAAGAATTACAAAAACAAATTACAAAAATTCAAAATTTTCGGGTTTATTACAGGGAC
AGCAGAGATCCACTTTGGCGCCGGCTCGAGGCCTGCAGGTGCAAAGATGGATAAAGTTTTAAACAGAGAG
GAATCTTTGCAGCTAATGGACCTTCTAGGTCTTGAAAGGAGTGGGAATTGGCTCCGGTGCCCGTCAGTGG
GCAGAGCGCACATCGCCCACAGTCCCCGAGAAGTTGGGGGGAGGGGTCGGCAATTGAACCGGTGCCTAGA
GAAGGTGGCGCGGGGTAAACTGGGAAAGTGATGTCGTGTACTGGCTCCGCCTTTTTCCCGAGGGTGGGGG
AGAACCGTATATAAGTGCAGTAGTCGCCGTGAACGTTCTTTTTCGCAACGGGTTTGCCGCCAGAACACAG
GTAAGTGCCGTGTGTGGTTCCCGCGGGCCTGGCCTCTTTACGGGTTATGGCCCTTGCGTGCCTTGAATTA
CTTCCACCTGGCTGCAGTACGTGATTCTTGATCCCGAGCTTCGGGTTGGAAGTGGGTGGGAGAGTTCGAG
GCCTTGCGCTTAAGGAGCCCCTTCGCCTCGTGCTTGAGTTGAGGCCTGGCCTGGGCGCTGGGGCCGCCGC
GTGCGAATCTGGTGGCACCTTCGCGCCTGTCTCGCTGCTTTCGATAAGTCTCTAGCCATTTAAAATTTTT
GATGACCTGCTGCGACGCTTTTTTTCTGGCAAGATAGTCTTGTAAATGCGGGCCAAGATCTGCACACTGG
TATTTCGGTTTTTGGGGCCGCGGGCGGCGACGGGGCCCGTGCGTCCCAGCGCACATGTTCGGCGAGGCGG
GGCCTGCGAGCGCGGCCACCGAGAATCGGACGGGGGTAGTCTCAAGCTGGCCGGCCTGCTCTGGTGCCTG
GCCTCGCGCCGCCGTGTATCGCCCCGCCCTGGGCGGCAAGGCTGGCCCGGTCGGCACCAGTTGCGTGAGC
GGAAAGATGGCCGCTTCCCGGCCCTGCTGCAGGGAGCTCAAAATGGAGGACGCGGCGCTCGGGAGAGCGG
GCGGGTGAGTCACCCACACAAAGGAAAAGGGCCTTTCCGTCCTCAGCCGTCGCTTCATGTGACTCCACGG
AGTACCGGGCGCCGTCCAGGCACCTCGATTAGTTCTCGAGCTTTTGGAGTACGTCGTCTTTAGGTTGGGG
GGAGGGGTTTTATGCGATGGAGTTTCCCCACACTGAGTGGGTGGAGACTGAAGTTAGGCCAGCTTGGCAC
TTGATGTAATTCTCCTTGGAATTTGCCCTTTTTGAGTTTGGATCTTGGTTCATTCTCAAGCCTCAGACAG
TGGTTCAAAGTTTTTTTCTTCCATTTCAGGTGTCGTGAGGCTAGCACCGCCACCATGACAAGAGAAAATG
TAGCCCACAATGCTCTGAGACAAGAGGGCCTTGTGAAGGGGAAGGATGATACCTGGAAATGGGGAACCAG
CTTCCAAGGAAGTAGCTCCTCTGTTTGGGAGACCTCCCACCTACACTTTAGACAATTACGTTACCATGAG
ACATCTGGACCCCAGGAAGCCCTGAGCCGGCTCAGGGAACTCTGTCGCCGGTGGCTGAGACCAGAAGCAC
GCACCAAGGCACAGATCCTGGAGCTGCTGGTGCTGGAGCAGTTTCTGAGCATCCTGCCTGGGGAGATTCG
GACCTGGGTACAGCTCCATCACCCTGGAAGTGGCGAGGAGGCTGTGGCCCTGGTAGAGGAGCTGCAGAAA
GACCTTGATGGACCAGCAATACAAGTTCCAGTCCTTGTCAAGGATCAGGACACTCTCCAGAAGGTGGTGA
GTGCCCCAGGAACAACACTTCCTCCTGTACTTCCTGGCAGCCACATAGCAGCTGAAATTTGCCCGCATCC
TCCTACTGACCTAGTGGCATTCAACCTCCAGGATCCTCAGCATGATTCTCCTGCCCCTGAAGCTTCTGCC
CTTTCCCAGGAAGAGAACCCAAGAAATCAATTAATGGCACTTATGCTCCTAACAGCCCAGCCCCAGGAGT
TGGTGATGTTCGAGGAGGTGTCAGTATGCTTCACTTCAGAGGAATGGGCATGTCTGGGCCCAATCCAGAG
GGCCTTGTACTGGGATGTGATGCTGGAGAATTATGGAAATGTGACCTCCCTAGGTTACAGGAAATACAGG
AGGCAGAGGAACAAATAGTAATGAACTAGTCCGTAACTTGAAAGTATTTCGATTTCTTGGCTTTATATAT
CTTGTGGAAAGGACGACCTCTTCGTTTCTAACTTCAACACACGCGTTAAGTCGACAATCAACCTCTGGAT
TACAAAATTTGTGAAAGATTGACTGGTATTCTTAACTATGTTGCTCCTTTTACGCTATGTGGATACGCTG
CTTTAATGCCTTTGTATCATGCTATTGCTTCCCGTATGGCTTTCATTTTCTCCTCCTTGTATAAATCCTG
GTTGCTGTCTCTTTATGAGGAGTTGTGGCCCGTTGTCAGGCAACGTGGCGTGGTGTGCACTGTGTTTGCT
GACGCAACCCCCACTGGTTGGGGCATTGCCACCACCTGTCAGCTCCTTTCCGGGACTTTCGCTTTCCCCC
TCCCTATTGCCACGGCGGAACTCATCGCCGCCTGCCTTGCCCGCTGCTGGACAGGGGCTCGGCTGTTGGG
CACTGACAATTCCGTGGTGTTGTCGGGGAAATCATCGTCCTTTCCTTGGCTGCTCGCCTGTGTTGCCACC
TGGATTCTGCGCGGGACGTCCTTCTGCTACGTCCCTTCGGCCCTCAATCCAGCGGACCTTCCTTCCCGCG
GCCTGCTGCCGGCTCTGCGGCCTCTTCCGCGTCTTCGCCTTCGCCCTCAGACGAGTCGGATCTCCCTTTG
GGCCGCCTCCCCGCGTCGACTTTAAGACCAATGACTTACAAGGCAGCTGTAGATCTTAGCCACTTTTTAA
AAGAAAAGGGGGGACTGGAAGGGCTAATTCACTCCCAACGAAGACAAGATCTGCTTTTTGCTTGTACTGG
GTCTCTCTGGTTAGACCAGATCTGAGCCTGGGAGCTCTCTGGCTAACTAGGGAACCCACTGCTTAAGCCT
CAATAAAGCTTGCCTTGAGTGCTTCAAGTAGTGTGTGCCCGTCTGTTGTGTGACTCTGGTAACTAGAGAT
CCCTCAGACCCTTTTAGTCAGTGTGGAAAATCTCTAGCAGTACGTATAGTAGTTCATGTCATCTTATTAT
TCAGTATTTATAACTTGCAAAGAAATGAATATCAGAGAGTGAGAGGAACTTGTTTATTGCAGCTTATAAT
GGTTACAAATAAAGCAATAGCATCACAAATTTCACAAATAAAGCATTTTTTTCACTGCATTCTAGTTGTG
GTTTGTCCAAACTCATCAATGTATCTTATCATGTCTGGCTCTAGCTATCCCGCCCCTAACTCCGCCCATC
CCGCCCCTAACTCCGCCCAGTTCCGCCCATTCTCCGCCCCATGGCTGACTAATTTTTTTTATTTATGCAG
AGGCCGAGGCCGCCTCGGCCTCTGAGCTATTCCAGAAGTAGTGAGGAGGCTTTTTTGGAGGCCTAGGGAC
GTACCCAATTCGCCCTATAGTGAGTCGTATTACGCGCGCTCACTGGCCGTCGTTTTACAACGTCGTGACT
GGGAAAACCCTGGCGTTACCCAACTTAATCGCCTTGCAGCACATCCCCCTTTCGCCAGCTGGCGTAATAG
CGAAGAGGCCCGCACCGATCGCCCTTCCCAACAGTTGCGCAGCCTGAATGGCGAATGGG
[124 nt withheld, positions 6500-6623]
C
[91 nt withheld, positions 6625-6715]
A
[49 nt withheld, positions 6717-6765]
CCTTTGACGTTGGAGTCCACGTTCTTT
[37 nt withheld, positions 6793-6829]
ACCCTATCTCGGTCTATTCTTTTGATTTATAAGGGATTTTGCCGATTTCGGCCTATTGGTTAAAAAATGA
GCTGATTTAACAAAAATTTAACGCGAATTTTAACAAAATATTAACGCTTACAATTTAGGTGGCACTTTTC
GGGGAAATGTGCGCGGAACCCCTATTTGTTTATTTTTCTAAATACATTCAAATATGTATCCGCTCATGAG
ACAATAACCCTGATAAATGCTTCAATAATATTGAAAAAGGAAGAGTATGAGTATTCAACATTTCCGTGTC
GCCCTTATTCCCTTTTTTGCGGCATTTTGCCTTCCTGTTTTTGCTCACCCAGAAACGCTGGTGAAAGTAA
AAGATGCTGAAGATCAGTTGGGTGCACGAGTGGGTTACATCGAACTGGATCTCAACAGCGGTAAGATCCT
TGAGAGTTTTCGCCCCGAAGAACGTTTTCCAATGATGAGCACTTTTAAAGTTCTGCTATGTGGCGCGGTA
TTATCCCGTATTGACGCCGGGCAAGAGCAACTCGGTCGCCGCATACACTATTCTCAGAATGACTTGGTTG
AGTACTCACCAGTCACAGAAAAGCATCTTACGGATGGCATGACAGTAAGAGAATTATGCAGTGCTGCCAT
AACCATGAGTGATAACACTGCGGCCAACTTACTTCTGACAACGATCGGAGGACCGAAGGAGCTAACCGCT
TTTTTGCACAACATGGGGGATCATGTAACTCGCCTTGATCGTTGGGAACCGGAGCTGAATGAAGCCATAC
CAAACGACGAGCGTGACACCACGATGCCTGTAGCAATGGCAACAACGTTGCGCAAACTATTAACTGGCGA
ACTACTTACTCTAGCTTCCCGGCAACAATTAATAGACTGGATGGAGGCGGATAAAGTTGCAGGACCACTT
CTGCGCTCGGCCCTTCCGGCTGGCTGGTTTATTGCTGATAAATCTGGAGCCGGTGAGCGTGGGTCTCGCG
GTATCATTGCAGCACTGGGGCCAGATGGTAAGCCCTCCCGTATCGTAGTTATCTACACGACGGGGAGTCA
GGCAACTATGGATGAACGAAATAGACAGATCGCTGAGATAGGTGCCTCACTGATTAAGCATTGGTAACTG
TCAGACCAAGTTTACTCATATATACTTTAGATTGATTTAAAACTTCATTTTTAATTTAAAAGGATCTAGG
TGAAGATCCTTTTTGATAATCTCATGACCAAAATCCCTTAACGTGAGTTTTCGTTCCACTGAGCGTCAGA
CCCCGTAGAAAAGATCAAAGGATCTTCTTGAGATCCTTTTTTTCTGCGCGTAATCTGCTGCTTGCAAACA
AAAAAACCACCGCTACCAGCGGTGGTTTGTTTGCCGGATCAAGAGCTACCAACTCTTTTTCCGAAGGTAA
CTGGCTTCAGCAGAGCGCAGATACCAAATACTGTTCTTCTAGTGTAGCCGTAGTTAGGCCACCACTTCAA
GAACTCTGTAGCACCGCCTACATACCTCGCTCTGCTAATCCTGTTACCAGTGGCTGCTGCCAGTGGCGAT
AAGTCGTGTCTTACCGGGTTGGACTCAAGACGATAGTTACCGGATAAGGCGCAGCGGTCGGGCTGAACGG
GGGGTTCGTGCACACAGCCCAGCTTGGAGCGAACGACCTACACCGAACTGAGATACCTACAGCGTGAGCT
ATGAGAAAGCGCCACGCTTCCCGAAGGGAGAAAGGCGGACAGGTATCCGGTAAGCGGCAGGGTCGGAACA
GGAGAGCGCACGAGGGAGCTTCCAGGGGGAAACGCCTGGTATCTTTATAGTCCTGTCGGGTTTCGCCACC
TCTGACTTGAGCGTCGATTTTTGTGATGCTCGTCAGGGGGGCGGAGCCTATGGAAAAACGCCAGCAACGC
GGCCTTTTTACGGTTCCTGGCCTTTTGCTGGCCTTTTGCTCACATGTTCTTTCCTGCGTTATCCCCTGAT
TCTGTGGATAACCGTATTACCGCCTTTGAGTGAGCTGATACCGCTCGCCGCAGCCGAACGACCGAGCGCA
GCGAGTCAGTGAGCGAGGAAGCGGAAGAGCGCCCAATACGCAAACCGCCTCTCCCCGCGCGTTGGCCGAT
TCATTAATGCAGCTGGCACGACAGGTTTCCCGACTGGAAAGCGGGCAGTGAGCGCAACGCAATTAATGTG
AGTTAGCTCACTCATTAGGCACCCCAGGCTTTACACTTTATGCTTCCGGCTCGTATGTTGTGTGGAATTG
TGAGCGGATAACAATTTCACACAGGAAACAGCTATGACCATGATTACGCCAAGCGCGCAATTAACCCTCA
CTAAAGGGAACAAAAGCTGGAGCTGCAAGC
