>Addgene plasmid #142809 | TFORF1593 | depositor partial sequence | sequence record 280565 | Insert
ACCGCCACCATGACAAGAGAAAATGTAGCCCACAATGCTCTGAGACAAGAGGGCCTTGTGAAGGGGAAGG
ATGATACCTGGAAATGGGGAACCAGCTTCCAAGGAAGTAGCTCCTCTGTTTGGGAGACCTCCCACCTACA
CTTTAGACAATTACGTTACCATGAGACATCTGGACCCCAGGAAGCCCTGAGCCGGCTCAGGGAACTCTGT
CGCCGGTGGCTGAGACCAGAAGCACGCACCAAGGCACAGATCCTGGAGCTGCTGGTGCTGGAGCAGTTTC
TGAGCATCCTGCCTGGGGAGATTCGGACCTGGGTACAGCTCCATCACCCTGGAAGTGGCGAGGAGGCTGT
GGCCCTGGTAGAGGAGCTGCAGAAAGACCTTGATGGACCAGCAATACAAGTTCCAGTCCTTGTCAAGGAT
CAGGACACTCTCCAGAAGGTGGTGAGTGCCCCAGGAACAACACTTCCTCCTGTACTTCCTGGCAGCCACA
TAGCAGCTGAAATTTGCCCGCATCCTCCTACTGACCTAGTGGCATTCAACCTCCAGGATCCTCAGCATGA
TTCTCCTGCCCCTGAAGCTTCTGCCCTTTCCCAGGAAGAGAACCCAAGAAATCAATTAATGGCACTTATG
CTCCTAACAGCCCAGCCCCAGGAGTTGGTGATGTTCGAGGAGGTGTCAGTATGCTTCACTTCAGAGGAAT
GGGCATGTCTGGGCCCAATCCAGAGGGCCTTGTACTGGGATGTGATGCTGGAGAATTATGGAAATGTGAC
CTCCCTAGGTTACAGGAAATACAGGAGGCAGAGGAACAAATAGTAATGAACTAGTCCGTAACTTGAAAGT
ATTTCGATTTCTTGGCTTTATATATCTTGTGGAAAGGACGACCTCTTCGTTTCTAACTTCAACAC
