>Addgene plasmid #142809 | TFORF1593 | depositor partial sequence | sequence record 280566 | Barcode
CCTCTTCGTTTCTAACTTCAACAC
